Addgene plasmid #8712: Stat92e pBluescript SK(+)
Depositing lab: Jim Darnell. Depositing organization: Rockefeller University. Publication: Identification of a Stat gene that functions in Drosophila development. Yan R, Small S, Desplan C, Dearolf CR, Darnell JE Jr. Cell 1996 Feb 9;84(3):421-30. 10.1016/S0092-8674(00)81287-8 PubMed 8608596.
Backbone
  Vector backbone: pBluescript SK(+)
  Backbone size w/o insert (bp): 3000
  Vector type: Bacterial Expression
Growth in bacteria
  Bacterial resistance: Ampicillin, 100 μg/mL
  Growth temperature: 37°C
  Growth strain: DH5alpha
  Copy number: High Copy
Gene/Insert
  Gene/Insert name: Stat92e
  Species: D. melanogaster (fly)
  Insert size (bp): 3800
  GenBank ID: U46688
  Entrez Gene: Stat92E (a.k.a. Dmel_CG4257, CG4257, D-STAT, D-Stat, D-stat, D-stat/stat92E, DRODSRC, DSRC, DSTAT, DmSTAT, Dmel\CG4257, Dst, Dstat, Dstat 92E, Dstat92E, SD-stat, STAT, STAT 92E, STAT92, STAT92E, STAT92e, Sta92E, Stat, Stat1alpha-like, Stat92, Stat92e, d-STAT, dSTAT, dSTAT92E, dSTAT92E/marelle, dstat, l(3)06346, l(3)j6C8, mrL, mrl, mrl stat92E, pSTAT, pSTAT92E, stat, stat92, stat92E, stat92e, stat[92E])
  Cloning method: Restriction Enzyme; 5′ cloning site EcoRI (not destroyed); 3′ cloning site KpnI (not destroyed)
  Sequencing primers: 5′ M13 reverse; 3′ T7
Terms and licenses: Academic/Nonprofit Terms; Industry Terms: Not Available to Industry
Depositor comments: Cloned into EcoRI and XhoI, but the insert can be removed with EcoRI and KpnI. Diagnostic Restriction Digest with HindIII and KpnI (3.0kb and 3.8kb).
How to cite: Stat92e pBluescript SK(+) was a gift from Jim Darnell (Addgene plasmid # 8712 ; http://n2t.net/addgene:8712 ; RRID:Addgene_8712)
