[The description below was written by a language model from this plasmid's Addgene catalogue record.]
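Description:
Stat92e pBluescript SK(+) is a bacterial cloning plasmid carrying the Drosophila melanogaster Stat92E gene sequence, an insert of about 3.8 kb placed in the roughly 3.0 kb pBluescript SK(+) phagemid backbone. It is a high-copy plasmid maintained in E. coli under ampicillin selection. No feature table accompanies the record. The standard pBluescript SK(+) backbone generally provides a pUC-type origin, an f1 origin for single-stranded DNA rescue, and a polylinker within the lacZα region flanked by T3 and T7 phage promoters. None of these elements is individually listed for this clone.

The insert corresponds to Stat92E (also known as D-STAT or marelle), the fly member of the STAT family of signal-activated transcription factors, which acts in the JAK/STAT pathway during development. The depositor notes that the fragment was originally cloned between EcoRI and XhoI, but that it can be released with EcoRI and KpnI, both of which remain intact. M13 reverse and T7 primer sites flank the insert for sequencing. The record does not say whether the insert is a full-length cDNA, which untranslated regions it contains, or whether any tags or mutations are present.

Although catalogued as a bacterial expression vector, the record describes no dedicated expression promoter or fusion partner. The plasmid is best regarded as a source clone for subcloning Stat92E into other vectors. The flanking phage promoters of the backbone could also allow in vitro transcription of RNA or probes, though the record does not state this use.
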