>Addgene plasmid #8712 | Stat92e pBluescript SK(+) | addgene partial sequence | sequence record 17174 | T7 5'-TAATACGACTCACTATAGGG-3'
TTTTTTTTTTTTTTTTTGCATTTAAGTGTTTCAAGTTTATTGAATTGTATATTTATTTNGGGGTGTACTT
AAGTCTTATAAAATTCTTAAGGTTCACGTACAAAGCTAAGTGTAGTATTGTGTTATTGTTGTTGTTTACA
TACATAAATGATTATGTTTACGATCTCTCAAACAAACGTAATATGGTCCTCGTGTCTCTAATAGCTGACT
AAAAAGGCAATCGCATGTGGCGCATTTGAAATGCATTGCAAACTCTGCCCTGATGACTCAAACAAACAAG
TTTCAAAAAAATATACATTGATTAGTTCAAATTTTTGCGCATTTTCAGCATTGGAAGCCAATAAAGGATG
GGGTTACATAAAGCAATTCAATCTTACTTAGATTATAACTAAAATTAAAGCAATCAATCCCTGCGTTGCT
GCTCTCGTTGATTGTTTTTCCACTTTCGTTTAACATAGGCTTAGCACGCGAATTAAATTGTATATCAAAG
TTTTAAAATTAGGCCATAAAATTAAAATCAAAATCAAAAATTTAGATTCAACAAATAGTTACTCACTAAC
TAAACCGATTATTTTGTCAGTATCATCTAAACGTAATGCTTTGTCACAGACGAACACGTCATAGTGCACA
AATTGAAATCATATGTATACATATATAAAAGATATATATAAAAATATAAAACAACGTGCGGACACATTCC
AAAGGTTTATACAACACAGAAATTCTAAATTTTGCATAAGTCAGACACAATCATAATCACGATATATTAT
ATAGACAATGTTCTGGCTGTG
